Addgene plasmid #241159: P2A-mCherry-pA-ORF-2 without ATG
Purpose: Middle entry vector for mini-Golden subcloning platform; mCherry
Depositing lab: Junsu Kang. Depositing organization: University of Wisconsin, Madison. Publication: Advancing knock-in approaches for robust genome editing in zebrafish. Rodriguez-Parks A, Beezley EG, Manna S, Silaban I, Almutawa SI, Cao S, Ahmed H, Guyer M, Baker S, Richards MP, Kang J. Biol Open. 2026 Feb 2:bio.062472. doi: 10.1242/bio.062472. PubMed 41630603.
Backbone
  Vector backbone: pU6a:sgRNA#11
  Vector type: Mini-Golden
Growth in bacteria
  Bacterial resistance: Spectinomycin, 50 μg/mL
  Growth temperature: 37°C
  Growth strain: DH5alpha
  Copy number: Unknown
Gene/Insert
  Gene/Insert name: mCherry
  Species: Synthetic
  Mutation: TCGC linker
  Cloning method: Restriction Enzyme; 5′ cloning site Unknown (unknown if destroyed); 3′ cloning site Unknown (unknown if destroyed)
Terms and licenses: Academic/Nonprofit Terms; Industry Terms: Not Available to Industry
How to cite: P2A-mCherry-pA-ORF-2 without ATG was a gift from Junsu Kang (Addgene plasmid # 241159 ; http://n2t.net/addgene:241159 ; RRID:Addgene_241159)
