[The description below was written by a language model from this plasmid's Addgene catalogue record and pLannotate feature annotations shown in this document.]
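Description:
P2A-mCherry-pA-ORF-2 without ATG is a small (about 3.5 kb) bacterial cloning plasmid that serves as a middle entry vector in the mini-Golden modular subcloning platform, which was developed for building knock-in donor constructs for genome editing in zebrafish. It is built on the pU6a:sgRNA#11 backbone and is propagated in E. coli through a high-copy ColE1/pUC-type origin. Selection relies on spectinomycin resistance from the aadA (SmR) aminoglycoside adenylyltransferase gene. Upstream of that gene lie fragments of a class 1 integron Pc promoter and a gentamicin acetyltransferase gene, which look like remnants of the original resistance cassette. rrnB T1 and T2 terminators flank the plasmid's cargo region, and the short lacZα and lacI fragments appear to be backbone leftovers.

The payload is a promoterless reporter module. As the name indicates, a P2A self-cleaving peptide precedes an mCherry coding sequence that lacks its own start codon, and the feature table accordingly detects mCherry as a near-complete fragment. An SV40 polyadenylation signal follows it, annotated on the opposite strand, where SV40 poly(A) regions can also function. The P2A element itself is not annotated in the feature table, though there is unannotated sequence just upstream of mCherry where it would sit. Without an ATG, red fluorescence depends on in-frame translation from an upstream coding sequence, with P2A separating mCherry from that protein. The "ORF-2" label and the recorded TCGC linker probably specify the reading-frame variant and the junction used for assembly, though the record does not explain them. The cloning sites and the enzyme used for assembly are not stated.
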