Features (pLannotate 1.2.2; 11 found; start..end, strand, type, name):
     41..84      +  terminator     rrnB T1 terminator: Escherichia coli rrnB; transcription terminator T1 from the E. coli rrnB gene
    131..167     -  CDS            lacZα (fragment): LacZα fragment of β-galactosidase; lacZ fragment
    252..958     +  CDS            mCherry (fragment): monomeric derivative of DsRed fluorescent protein (Shaner et al., 2004) mammalian codon-optimized
    967..984     -  promoter       T7 promoter (fragment): promoter for bacteriophage T7 RNA polymerase
    989..1123    -  polyA_signal   SV40 poly(A) signal: SV40 polyadenylation signal
   1298..1321    +  promoter       Pc promoter (fragment): intI1 (promoter lies within the coding sequence); class 1 integron promoter
   1497..1553    +  CDS            GmR (fragment): gentamycin acetyltransferase; aacC1; confers resistance to gentamycin
   1560..2351    +  CDS            SmR: aminoglycoside adenylyltransferase (Murphy, 1985); aadA; confers resistance to spectinomycin and streptomycin
   2444..3032    +  rep_origin     ori: high-copy-number ColE1/pMB1/pBR322/pUC origin of replication
   3215..3307    +  CDS            lacI (fragment): lac repressor; lacI; The lac repressor binds to the lac operator to inhibit transcription in E. coli. This inhibition can be relieved by adding lactose or isopropyl-β-D-thiogalactopyranoside (IPTG).
   3362..3389    -  terminator     rrnB T2 terminator: transcription terminator T2 from the E. coli rrnB gene
>Addgene plasmid #241159 | P2A-mCherry-pA-ORF-2 without ATG | addgene full sequence | sequence record 482145 | Addgene NGS Result
ATTTGTCCTACTCAGGAGAGCGTTCACCGACAAACAACAGATAAAACGAAAGGCCCAGTCTTCCGACTGA
GCCTTTCGTTTTATTTGATGCCTGGCAGTTCCCTACTCTCGCGTTAACGCTAGCATGGATGTTTTCCCAG
TCACGACGTTGTAAAACGACGGCCAGTCTTAAGCTCGGGCCCGGTCTCTTCGCCGCTACAAACTTCTCTC
TGCTGAAACAAGCTGGCGACGTGGAGGAGAACCCTGGACCTGTGAGCAAGGGCGAGGAGGATAACATGGC
CATCATCAAGGAGTTCATGCGCTTCAAGGTGCACATGGAGGGCTCCGTGAACGGCCACGAGTTCGAGATC
GAGGGCGAGGGCGAGGGCCGCCCCTACGAGGGCACCCAGACCGCCAAGCTGAAGGTGACCAAGGGTGGCC
CCCTGCCCTTCGCCTGGGACATCCTGTCCCCTCAGTTCATGTACGGCTCCAAGGCCTACGTGAAGCACCC
AGCCGACATCCCCGACTACTTGAAGCTGTCCTTCCCCGAGGGCTTCAAGTGGGAGCGCGTGATGAACTTC
GAGGACGGCGGCGTGGTGACCGTGACCCAGGACTCCTCCCTGCAGGACGGCGAGTTCATCTACAAGGTGA
AGCTGCGCGGCACCAACTTCCCCTCCGACGGCCCCGTAATGCAGAAGAAGACCATGGGCTGGGAGGCCTC
CTCCGAGCGGATGTACCCCGAGGACGGCGCCCTGAAGGGCGAGATCAAGCAGAGGCTGAAGCTGAAGGAC
GGCGGCCACTACGACGCTGAGGTCAAGACCACCTACAAGGCCAAGAAGCCCGTGCAGCTGCCCGGCGCCT
ACAACGTCAACATCAAGTTGGACATCACCTCCCACAACGAGGACTACACCATCGTGGAACAGTACGAACG
CGCCGAGGGCCGCCACTCCACCGGCGGCATGGACGAGCTGTACAAGTAAGCTAGAACTATAGTGAGTCGT
ATTACGTAGATCCAGACATGATAAGATACATTGATGAGTTTGGACAAACCACAACTAGAATGCAGTGAAA
AAAATGCTTTATTTGTGAAATTTGTGATGCTATTGCTTTATTTGTAACCATTATAAGCTGCAATAAACAA
GTTAACAACAACAATTGCATTCATTTTATGTTTCAGGTTCAGGGGGAGGTGTGGGAGGTTTTTTAATTCC
TCAAGAGACCTCTAGACCAGCCAGGACAGAAATGCCTCGACTTCGCTGCTACCCAAGGTTGCCGGGTGAC
GCACACCGTGGAAACGGATGAAGGCACGAACCCAGTGGACATAAGCCTGTTCGGTTCGTAAGCTGTAATG
CAAGTAGCGTATGCGCTCACGCAACTGGTCCAGAACCTTGACCGAACGCAGCGGTGGTAACGGCGCAGTG
GCGGTTTTCATGGCTTGTTATGACTGTTTTTTTGGGGTACAGTCTATGCCTCGGGCATCCAAGCAGCAAG
CGCGTTACGCCGTGGGTCGATGTTTGATGTTATGGAGCAGCAACGATGTTACGCAGCAGGGCAGTCGCCC
TAAAACAAAGTTAAACATTATGAGGGAAGCGGTGATCGCCGAAGTATCGACTCAACTATCAGAGGTAGTT
GGCGTCATCGAGCGCCATCTCGAACCGACGTTGCTGGCCGTACATTTGTACGGCTCCGCAGTGGATGGCG
GCCTGAAGCCACACAGTGATATTGATTTGCTGGTTACGGTGACCGTAAGGCTTGATGAAACAACGCGGCG
AGCTTTGATCAACGACCTTTTGGAAACTTCGGCTTCCCCTGGAGAGAGCGAGATTCTCCGCGCTGTAGAA
GTCACCATTGTTGTGCACGACGACATCATTCCGTGGCGTTATCCAGCTAAGCGCGAACTGCAATTTGGAG
AATGGCAGCGCAATGACATTCTTGCAGGTATCTTCGAGCCAGCCACGATCGACATTGATCTGGCTATCTT
GCTGACAAAAGCAAGAGAACATAGCGTTGCCTTGGTAGGTCCAGCGGCGGAGGAACTCTTTGATCCGGTT
CCTGAACAGGATCTATTTGAGGCGCTAAATGAAACCTTAACGCTATGGAACTCGCCGCCCGACTGGGCTG
GCGATGAGCGAAATGTAGTGCTTACGTTGTCCCGCATTTGGTACAGCGCAGTAACCGGCAAAATCGCGCC
GAAGGATGTCGCTGCCGACTGGGCAATGGAGCGCCTGCCGGCCCAGTATCAGCCCGTCATACTTGAAGCT
AGACAGGCTTATCTTGGACAAGAAGAAGATCGCTTGGCCTCGCGCGCAGATCAGTTGGAAGAATTTGTCC
ACTACGTGAAAGGCGAGATCACCAAGGTAGTCGGCAAATAACCCTCGAGCCACCCATGACCAAAATCCCT
TAACGTGAGTTACGCGTCGTTCCACTGAGCGTCAGACCCCGTAGAAAAGATCAAAGGATCTTCTTGAGAT
CCTTTTTTTCTGCGCGTAATCTGCTGCTTGCAAACAAAAAAACCACCGCTACCAGCGGTGGTTTGTTTGC
CGGATCAAGAGCTACCAACTCTTTTTCCGAAGGTAACTGGCTTCAGCAGAGCGCAGATACCAAATACTGT
TCTTCTAGTGTAGCCGTAGTTAGGCCACCACTTCAAGAACTCTGTAGCACCGCCTACATACCTCGCTCTG
CTAATCCTGTTACCAGTGGCTGCTGCCAGTGGCGATAAGTCGTGTCTTACCGGGTTGGACTCAAGACGAT
AGTTACCGGATAAGGCGCAGCGGTCGGGCTGAACGGGGGGTTCGTGCACACAGCCCAGCTTGGAGCGAAC
GACCTACACCGAACTGAGATACCTACAGCGTGAGCTATGAGAAAGCGCCACGCTTCCCGAAGGGAGAAAG
GCGGACAGGTATCCGGTAAGCGGCAGGGTCGGAACAGGAGAGCGCACGAGGGAGCTTCCAGGGGGAAACG
CCTGGTATCTTTATAGTCCTGTCGGGTTTCGCCACCTCTGACTTGAGCGTCGATTTTTGTGATGCTCGTC
AGGGGGGCGGAGCCTATGGAAAAACGCCAGCAACGCGGCCTTTTTACGGTTCCTGGCCTTTTGCTGGCCT
TTTGCTCACATGTTCTTTCCTGCGTTATCCCCTGATTCTGTGGATAACCGTATTACCGCCTTTGAGTGAG
CTGATACCGCTCGCCGCAGCCGAACGACCGAGCGCAGCGAGTCAGTGAGCGAGGAAGCGGAAGAGCGCCC
AATACGCAAACCGCCTCTCCCCGCGCGTTGGCCGATTCATTAATGCAGCTGGCACGACAGGTTTCCCGAC
TGGAAAGCGGGCAGTGAGCGCAACGCAATTAATACGCGTACCGCTAGCCAGGAAGAGTTTGTAGAAACGC
AAAAAGGCCATCCGTCAGGATGGCCTTCTGCTTAGTTTGATGCCTGGCAGTTTATGGCGGGCGTCCTGCC
CGCCACCCTCCGGGCCGTTGCTTCACAACGTTCAAATCCGCTCCCGGCGG
